>Addgene plasmid #80662 | pQLinkHD-SYNZIP6 | depositor full sequence | sequence record 157326 | pQLinkHD-SYNZIP6 sequence 5057 bps
CTCGAGCTTAATTAACAACACCATTTGTCGAGAAATCATAAAAAATTTATTTGCTTTGTGAGCGGATAAC
AATTATAATAGATTCAATTGTGAGCGGATAACAATTTCACACAGAATTCATTAAAGAGGAGAAATTAACT
ATGAAACATCACCATCACCATCACCATGGTGCTGCAGGTACAAGTTTGTACAAAAAAGCAGGCTCCGCGG
CCGCCCCCTTCACCATGGGATCCCAAAAAGTTGCGCAGCTGAAAAACCGTGTTGCGTACAAACTGAAAGA
AAACGCGAAGCTGGAGAACATCGTGGCGCGTCTGGAAAACGACAATGCGAACCTGGAGAAAGACATTGCG
AATCTCGAAAAGGACATCGCAAATCTGGAACGTGACGTTGCGCGTTGATAAAAGGGTGGGCGCGCCGACC
CAGCTTTCTTGTACAAAGTGGTAAGCTTAATTAGCTGAGCTTGGACTCCTGTTGATAGATCCAGTAATGA
CCTCAGAACTCCATCTGGATTTGTTCAGAACGCTCGGTTGCCGCCGGGCGTTTTTTATTGGTGAGAATCC
AAGTAACAACACCATTTAAATGGAGTGGTTACAAATGGAGTGGTTAATTAAGGCTAGCTTGGCGAGATTT
TCAGGAGCTAAGGAAGCTAAAATGGAGAAAAAAATCACTGGATATACCACCGTTGATATATCCCAATGGC
ATCGTAAAGAACATTTTGAGGCATTTCAGTCAGTTGCTCAATGTACCTATAACCAGACCGTTCAGCTGGA
TATTACGGCCTTTTTAAAGACCGTAAAGAAAAATAAGCACAAGTTTTATCCGGCCTTTATTCACATTCTT
GCCCGCCTGATGAATGCTCATCCGGAATTTCGTATGGCAATGAAAGACGGTGAGCTGGTGATATGGGATA
GTGTTCACCCTTGTTACACCGTTTTCCATGAGCAAACTGAAACGTTTTCATCGCTCTGGAGTGAATACCA
CGACGATTTCCGGCAGTTTCTACACATATATTCGCAAGATGTGGCGTGTTACGGTGAAAACCTGGCCTAT
TTCCCTAAAGGGTTTATTGAGAATATGTTTTTCGTCTCAGCCAATCCCTGGGTGAGTTTCACCAGTTTTG
ATTTAAACGTGGCCAATATGGACAACTTCTTCGCCCCCGTTTTCACCATGGGCAAATATTATACGCAAGG
CGACAAGGTGCTGATGCCGCTGGCGATTCAGGTTCATCATGCCGTTTGTGATGGCTTCCATGTCGGCAGA
ATGCTTAATGAATTACAACAGTACTGCGATGAGTGGCAGGGCGGGGCGTAATTTTTTTAAGGCAGTTATT
GGTGCCCTTAAACGCCTGGGGTAATGACTCTCTAGCTTGAGGCATCAAATAAAACGAAAGGCTCAGTCGA
AAGACTGGGCCTTTCGTTTTATCTGTTGTTTGTCGGTGAACGCTCTCCTGAGTAGGACAAATCCGCCCTC
TAGATTACGTGCAGTCGATGATAAGCTGTCAAACATGAGAATTGTGCCTAATGAGTGAGCTAACTTACAT
TAATTGCGTTGCGCTCACTGCCCGCTTTCCAGTCGGGAAACCTGTCGTGCCAGCTGCATTAATGAATCGG
CCAACGCGCGGGGAGAGGCGGTTTGCGTATTGGGCGCCAGGGTGGTTTTTCTTTTCACCAGTGAGACGGG
CAACAGCTGATTGCCCTTCACCGCCTGGCCCTGAGAGAGTTGCAGCAAGCGGTCCACGCTGGTTTGCCCC
AGCAGGCGAAAATCCTGTTTGATGGTGGTTAACGGCGGGATATAACATGAGCTGTCTTCGGTATCGTCGT
ATCCCACTACCGAGATATCCGCACCAACGCGCAGCCCGGACTCGGTAATGGCGCGCATTGCGCCCAGCGC
CATCTGATCGTTGGCAACCAGCATCGCAGTGGGAACGATGCCCTCATTCAGCATTTGCATGGTTTGTTGA
AAACCGGACATGGCACTCCAGTCGCCTTCCCGTTCCGCTATCGGCTGAATTTGATTGCGAGTGAGATATT
TATGCCAGCCAGCCAGACGCAGACGCGCCGAGACAGAACTTAATGGGCCCGCTAACAGCGCGATTTGCTG
GTGACCCAATGCGACCAGATGCTCCACGCCCAGTCGCGTACCGTCTTCATGGGAGAAAATAATACTGTTG
ATGGGTGTCTGGTCAGAGACATCAAGAAATAACGCCGGAACATTAGTGCAGGCAGCTTCCACAGCAATGG
CATCCTGGTCATCCAGCGGATAGTTAATGATCAGCCCACTGACGCGTTGCGCGAGAAGATTGTGCACCGC
CGCTTTACAGGCTTCGACGCCGCTTCGTTCTACCATCGACACCACCACGCTGGCACCCAGTTGATCGGCG
CGAGATTTAATCGCCGCGACAATTTGCGACGGCGCGTGCAGGGCCAGACTGGAGGTGGCAACGCCAATCA
GCAACGACTGTTTGCCCGCCAGTTGTTGTGCCACGCGGTTGGGAATGTAATTCAGCTCCGCCATCGCCGC
TTCCACTTTTTCCCGCGTTTTCGCAGAAACGTGGCTGGCCTGGTTCACCACGCGGGAAACGGTCTGATAA
GAGACACCGGCATACTCTGCGACATCGTATAACGTTACTGGTTTCACATTCACCACCCTGAATTGACTCT
CTTCCGGGCGCTATCATGCCATACCGCGAAAGGTTTTGCACCATTCGATGGTGTCGGAATTTCGGGCAGC
GTTGGGTCCTGGCCACGGGTGCGCATGATCTAGAGCTGCCTCGCGCGTTTCGGTGATGACGGTGAAAACC
TCTGACACATGCAGCTCCCGGAGACGGTCACAGCTTGTCTGTAAGCGGATGCCGGGAGCAGACAAGCCCG
TCAGGGCGCGTCAGCGGGTGTTGGCGGGTGTCGGGGCGCAGCCATGACCCAGTCACGTAGCGATAGCGGA
GTGTATACTGGCTTAACTATGCGGCATCAGAGCAGATTGTACTGAGAGTGCACCACATGCGGTGTGAAAT
ACCGCACAGATGCGTAAGGAGAAAATACCGCATCAGGCGCTCTTCCGCTTCCTCGCTCACTGACTCGCTG
CGCTCGGTCGTTCGGCTGCGGCGAGCGGTATCAGCTCACTCAAAGGCGGTAATACGGTTATCCACAGAAT
CAGGGGATAACGCAGGAAAGAACATGTGAGCAAAAGGCCAGCAAAAGGCCAGGAACCGTAAAAAGGCCGC
GTTGCTGGCGTTTTTCCATAGGCTCCGCCCCCCTGACGAGCATCACAAAAATCGACGCTCAAGTCAGAGG
TGGCGAAACCCGACAGGACTATAAAGATACCAGGCGTTTCCCCCTGGAAGCTCCCTCGTGCGCTCTCCTG
TTCCGACCCTGCCGCTTACCGGATACCTGTCCGCCTTTCTCCCTTCGGGAAGCGTGGCGCTTTCTCATAG
CTCACGCTGTAGGTATCTCAGTTCGGTGTAGGTCGTTCGCTCCAAGCTGGGCTGTGTGCACGAACCCCCC
GTTCAGCCCGACCGCTGCGCCTTATCCGGTAACTATCGTCTTGAGTCCAACCCGGTAAGACACGACTTAT
CGCCACTGGCAGCAGCCACTGGTAACAGGATTAGCAGAGCGAGGTATGTAGGCGGTGCTACAGAGTTCTT
GAAGTGGTGGCCTAACTACGGCTACACTAGAAGGACAGTATTTGGTATCTGCGCTCTGCTGAAGCCAGTT
ACCTTCGGAAAAAGAGTTGGTAGCTCTTGATCCGGCAAACAAACCACCGCTGGTAGCGGTGGTTTTTTTG
TTTGCAAGCAGCAGATTACGCGCAGAAAAAAAGGATCTCAAGAAGATCCTTTGATCTTTTCTACGGGGTC
TGACGCTCAGTGGAACGAAAACTCACGTTAAGGGATTTTGGTCATGAGATTATCAAAAAGGATCTTCACC
TAGATCCTTTTAAATTAAAAATGAAGTTTTAAATCAATCTAAAGTATATATGAGTAAACTTGGTCTGACA
GTTACCAATGCTTAATCAGTGAGGCACCTATCTCAGCGATCTGTCTATTTCGTTCATCCATAGTTGCCTG
ACTCCCCGTCGTGTAGATAACTACGATACGGGAGGGCTTACCATCTGGCCCCAGTGCTGCAATGATACCG
CGAGACCCACGCTCACCGGCTCCAGATTTATCAGCAATAAACCAGCCAGCCGGAAGGGCCGAGCGCAGAA
GTGGTCCTGCAACTTTATCCGCCTCCATCCAGTCTATTAATTGTTGCCGGGAAGCTAGAGTAAGTAGTTC
GCCAGTTAATAGTTTGCGCAACGTTGTTGCCATTGCTACAGGCATCGTGGTGTCACGCTCGTCGTTTGGT
ATGGCTTCATTCAGCTCCGGTTCCCAACGATCAAGGCGAGTTACATGATCCCCCATGTTGTGCAAAAAAG
CGGTTAGCTCCTTCGGTCCTCCGATCGTTGTCAGAAGTAAGTTGGCCGCAGTGTTATCACTCATGGTTAT
GGCAGCACTGCATAATTCTCTTACTGTCATGCCATCCGTAAGATGCTTTTCTGTGACTGGTGAGTACTCA
ACCAAGTCATTCTGAGAATAGTGTATGCGGCGACCGAGTTGCTCTTGCCCGGCGTCAATACGGGATAATA
CCGCGCCACATAGCAGAACTTTAAAAGTGCTCATCATTGGAAAACGTTCTTCGGGGCGAAAACTCTCAAG
GATCTTACCGCTGTTGAGATCCAGTTCGATGTAACCCACTCGTGCACCCAACTGATCTTCAGCATCTTTT
ACTTTCACCAGCGTTTCTGGGTGAGCAAAAACAGGAAGGCAAAATGCCGCAAAAAAGGGAATAAGGGCGA
CACGGAAATGTTGAATACTCATACTCTTCCTTTTTCAATATTATTGAAGCATTTATCAGGGTTATTGTCT
CATGAGCGGATACATATTTGAATGTATTTAGAAAAATAAACAAATAGGGGTTCCGCGCACATTTCCCCGA
AAAGTGCCACCTGACGTCTAAGAAACCATTATTATCATGACATTAACCTATAAAAATAGGCGTATCACGA
GGCCCTTTCGTCTTCAC
Features (pLannotate 1.2.2; 18 found; start..end, strand, type, name):
     36..80      +  promoter       T5 promoter: bacteriophage T5 promoter for E. coli RNA polymerase, with embedded lac operator
     88..104     +  protein_bind   lac operator: The lac repressor binds to the lac operator to inhibit transcription in E. coli. This inhibition can be relieved by adding lactose or isopropyl-β-D-thiogalactopyranoside (IPTG). lac repressor encoded by lacI
    147..167     +  CDS            7xHis: 6xHis affinity tag
    180..204     +  protein_bind   attB1: mutant version of attB; recombination site for the Gateway® BP reaction BP Clonase™
    418..442     -  protein_bind   attB2: mutant version of attB; recombination site for the Gateway® BP reaction BP Clonase™
    464..558     +  terminator     lambda t0 terminator: transcription terminator from phage lambda
    623..651     +  promoter       cat promoter (fragment): promoter of the E. coli cat gene encoding chloramphenicol acetyltransferase
    652..1308    +  CDS            cat: CAT_ECOLX - Experimental evidence at protein level: Swiss-Prot protein existence level 1. This enzyme is an effector of chloramphenicol resistance in bacteria. From Escherichia coli. This protein is used as a marker in many commonly used cloning vectors, such as pACYC184.
   1376..1462    +  terminator     rrnB T1 terminator: Escherichia coli rrnB; transcription terminator T1 from the E. coli rrnB gene
   1485..1502    -  promoter       tet promoter (fragment): E. coli promoter for tetracycline efflux protein gene
   1521..1542    -  protein_bind   CAP binding site: CAP binding activates transcription in the presence of cAMP. E. coli catabolite activator protein
   1555..2637    -  CDS            lacI: lac repressor; lacI; The lac repressor binds to the lac operator to inhibit transcription in E. coli. This inhibition can be relieved by adding lactose or isopropyl-β-D-thiogalactopyranoside (IPTG).
   2638..2715    -  promoter       lacIq promoter: lacI (mutant); In the lacIq allele, a single base change in the promoter boosts expression of the lacI gene about 10-fold.
   2764..2805    +  CDS            rop (fragment): Rop protein, which maintains plasmids at low copy number; rop
   2907..3047    +  misc_feature   bom: basis of mobility region from pBR322
   3233..3821    -  rep_origin     ori: high-copy-number ColE1/pMB1/pBR322/pUC origin of replication
   3992..4852    -  CDS            AmpR: β-lactamase; bla; confers resistance to ampicillin, carbenicillin, and related antibiotics
   4853..4957    -  promoter       AmpR promoter: bla
