[The description below was written by a language model from this plasmid's Addgene catalogue record and pLannotate feature annotations shown in this document.]
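Description:
pQLinkHD-SYNZIP6 is a bacterial expression plasmid built on a Qiagen pQE-2-derived backbone (the pQLink series) for producing the synthetic coiled-coil peptide SYNZIP6 in E. coli. The plasmid replicates from a ColE1/pMB1-type origin, with an adjacent pBR322 bom region and only a fragment of rop, and it is selected with ampicillin through the β-lactamase (AmpR) gene and its native promoter. The feature table also annotates a chloramphenicol acetyltransferase coding sequence preceded by only a fragment of the cat promoter. This is a typical carry-over of pQE vectors, and the catalogue lists ampicillin as the only selection.

Expression is driven by the bacteriophage T5 promoter, which is recognised by the host RNA polymerase and is controlled by lac operator sequences. A plasmid-borne lacI gene under the stronger lacIq promoter supplies repressor, so transcription stays low until it is induced with IPTG and does not depend on a repressor-overproducing host strain. Downstream of the promoter lies an N-terminal polyhistidine tag, recorded as 6xHis in the catalogue and annotated as seven histidines in the feature table. It is followed by attB1 and attB2 sites that flank the 165 bp SYNZIP6 insert, reflecting its introduction by Gateway recombination. The lambda t0 terminator closes the expression unit, and an rrnB T1 terminator lies further downstream, after the cat sequence.

The construct belongs to a toolbox of heterospecific coiled-coil interaction domains. It allows the His-tagged SYNZIP6 peptide to be expressed and affinity purified, for example for in vitro study of its pairing with partner SYNZIP peptides.
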