Addgene plasmid #80662: pQLinkHD-SYNZIP6
Purpose: Encodes the synthetic coiled coil peptide SYNZIP6
Depositing lab: Amy Keating. Depositing organization: Massachusetts Institute of Technology. Publication: SYNZIP protein interaction toolbox: in vitro and in vivo specifications of heterospecific coiled-coil interaction domains. Thompson KE, Bashor CJ, Lim WA, Keating AE. ACS Synth Biol. 2012 Apr 20;1(4):118-29. 10.1021/sb200015u PubMed 22558529.
Backbone
  Vector backbone: pQE-2
  Backbone manufacturer: Qiagen
  Backbone size w/o insert (bp): 4892
  Vector type: Bacterial Expression
Growth in bacteria
  Bacterial resistance: Ampicillin, 100 μg/mL
  Growth temperature: 37°C
  Growth strain: DH5alpha
  Copy number: Unknown
Gene/Insert
  Gene/Insert name: SYNZIP6
  Species: Synthetic
  Insert size (bp): 165
  Tag / fusion protein: 6xHis (N terminal on insert)
  Cloning method: Gateway Cloning
  Sequencing primers: 5′ pQE65, TGAGCGGATAACAATTTCACACAG; 3′ pQE276, GGCAACCGAGCGTTCTGAAC
Terms and licenses: Academic/Nonprofit Terms; Industry Terms: Not Available to Industry
How to cite: pQLinkHD-SYNZIP6 was a gift from Amy Keating (Addgene plasmid # 80662 ; http://n2t.net/addgene:80662 ; RRID:Addgene_80662)
