>Addgene plasmid #80662 | pQLinkHD-SYNZIP6 | depositor partial sequence | sequence record 157327 | SYNZIP6
CAAAAAGTTGCGCAGCTGAAAAACCGTGTTGCGTACAAACTGAAAGAAAACGCGAAGCTGGAGAACATCG
TGGCGCGTCTGGAAAACGACAATGCGAACCTGGAGAAAGACATTGCGAATCTCGAAAAGGACATCGCAAA
TCTGGAACGTGACGTTGCGCGTTGATAA
