>Addgene plasmid #80662 | pQLinkHD-SYNZIP6 | addgene partial sequence | sequence record 164381 | pBRforEco 5'-AATAGGCGTATCACGAGGC-3'
CACCATTTGTCGAGAAATCATAAAAAATTTATTTGCTTTGTGAGCGGATAACAATTATAATAGATTCAAT
TGTGAGCGGATAACAATTTCACACAGAATTCATTAAAGAGGAGAAATTAACTATGAAACATCACCATCAC
CATCACCATGGTGCTGCAGGTACAAGTTTGTACAAAAAAGCAGGCTCCGCGGCCGCCCCCTTCACCATGG
GATCCCAAAAAGTTGCGCAGCTGAAAAACCGTGTTGCGTACAAACTGAAAGAAAACGCGAAGCTGGAGAA
CATCGTGGCGCGTCTGGAAAACGACAATGCGAACCTGGAGAAAGACATTGCGAATCTCGAAAAGGACATC
GCAAATCTGGAACGTGACGTTGCGCGTTGATAAAAGGGTGGGCGCGCCGACCCAGCTTTCTTGTACAAAG
TGGTAAGCTTAATTAGCTGAGCTTGGACTCCTGTTGATAGATCCAGTAATGACCTCAGAACTCCATCTGG
ATTTGTTCAGAACGCTCGGTTGCCGCCGGGCGTTTTTTATTGGTGAGAATCCAAGTAACAACACCATTTA
AATGGAGTGGTTACAAATGGAGTGGTTAATTAAGGCTAGCTTGGCGAGATTTTCAGGAGCTAAGGAAGCT
AAAATGGAGAAAAAAATCACTGGATATACCACCGTTGATATATCCCAATGGCATCGTAAAGAACATTTTG
AGGCATTTCAGTCAGTTGCTCAATGTACCTATAACCAGACCGTTCAGCTGGATATTACGGCCTTTTTAAA
GACCGTAAAGAAAAATAAGCACAAGTTTTATCCGGCCTTTATTCACATTCTTGCCCGCCTGATGAATGCT
CATCCGGAATTTCGTATGGCAATGAAAGACGGTGAGCTGGTGATATGGGATAGTGTTCACCCTTGTTACA
CCGTTTTCCATGAGCAAACTGAAACGTTTTCATCGCTCTGGAGTGAATACCACGACGATTTCCGGCAGTT
TCTACACATATATT
