>Addgene plasmid #80662 | pQLinkHD-SYNZIP6 | addgene partial sequence | sequence record 164383 | T0term-R 5'-GCGGCAACCGAGCGTTC-3'
AGGTCATTACTGGATCTATCAACAGGAGTCCAAGCTCAGCTAATTAAGCTTACCACTTTGTACAAGAAAG
CTGGGTCGGCGCGCCCACCCTTTTATCAACGCGCAACGTCACGTTCCAGATTTGCGATGTCCTTTTCGAG
ATTCGCAATGTCTTTCTCCAGGTTCGCATTGTCGTTTTCCAGACGCGCCACGATGTTCTCCAGCTTCGCG
TTTTCTTTCAGTTTGTACGCAACACGGTTTTTCAGCTGCGCAACTTTTTGGGATCCCATGGTGAAGGGGG
CGGCCGCGGAGCCTGCTTTTTTGTACAAACTTGTACCTGCAGCACCATGGTGATGGTGATGGTGATGTTT
CATAGTTAATTTCTCCTCTTTAATGAATTCTGTGTGAAATTGTTATCCGCTCACAATTGAATCTATTATA
ATTGTTATCCGCTCACAAAGCAAATAAATTTTTTATGATTTCTCGACAAATGGTGTTGTTAATTAAGCTC
GAGGTGAAGACGAAAGGGCCTCGTGATACGCCTATTTTTATAGGTTAATGTCATGATAATAATGGTTTCT
TAGACGTCAGGTGGCACTTTTCGGGGAAATGTGCGCGGAACCCCTATTTGTTTATTTTTCTAAATACATT
CAAATATGTATCCGCTCATGAGACAATAACCCTGATAAATGCTTCAATAATATTGAAAAAGGAAGAGTAT
GAGTATTCAACATTTCCGTGTCGCCCTTATTCCCTTTTTTGCGGCATTTTGCCTTCCTGTTTTTGCTCAC
CCAGAAACGCTGGTGAAAGTAAAAGATGCTGAAGATCAGTTGGGTGCACGAGTGGGTTACATCGAACTGG
ATCTCAACAGCGGTAAGATCCTTGAGAGTTTTCGCCCCGAA
